Addgene plasmid #154552: pEPYC0CM0397
Purpose: Phytobricks Level 0 part
Depositing lab: Nicola Patron. Depositing organization: Earlham Institute. Publication: Rational design of minimal synthetic promoters for plants. Cai YM, Kallam K, Tidd H, Gendarini G, Salzman A, Patron NJ. Nucleic Acids Res. 2020 Aug 28. pii: 5897334. doi: 10.1093/nar/gkaa682. PubMed 32856047.
Backbone
  Vector backbone: pUAP1
  Vector type: Synthetic Biology
Growth in bacteria
  Bacterial resistance: Chloramphenicol, 25 μg/mL
  Growth temperature: 37°C
  Growth strain: NEB Stable
  Copy number: High Copy
Gene/Insert
  Gene/Insert name: MinSyn_054
  Species: Synthetic
  Cloning method: Restriction Enzyme; 5′ cloning site BpiI (destroyed during cloning); 3′ cloning site BpiI (destroyed during cloning)
Terms and licenses: Academic/Nonprofit Terms; Industry Terms: Not Available to Industry
Depositor comments: Please visit https://www.biorxiv.org/content/10.1101/2020.05.14.095406v1 for bioRxiv preprint.
How to cite: pEPYC0CM0397 was a gift from Nicola Patron (Addgene plasmid # 154552 ; http://n2t.net/addgene:154552 ; RRID:Addgene_154552)
