[The description below was written by a language model from this plasmid's Addgene catalogue record and pLannotate feature annotations shown in this document.]
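Description:
pEPYC0CM0397 is a small (2,291 bp) Level 0 Phytobrick part plasmid built in the pUAP1 universal acceptor backbone, a synthetic-biology vector used to domesticate standard DNA parts for Golden Gate (Type IIS) assembly. It is a bacterial cloning plasmid only. It replicates in E. coli from a high-copy ColE1/pUC-type origin and is selected with chloramphenicol through a cat (chloramphenicol acetyltransferase) gene driven by its native cat promoter and followed by the phage lambda t0 terminator. In the annotated sequence the cat coding region spans the numbering origin of the circular map.

The payload is MinSyn_054, a fully synthetic sequence from a series of rationally designed minimal synthetic promoters for plants. It was inserted using BpiI sites that were destroyed during cloning, as is usual when a part is captured in a universal acceptor. The automated feature table does not annotate the insert itself. By elimination it probably lies in the unannotated stretch between two bacterial terminators (a putative bacterial terminator and a his operon terminator), which would then insulate the part from read-through transcription from the backbone. The record does not describe the composition of MinSyn_054, such as its cis-regulatory elements or core promoter, or its strength and expression pattern.

As a Level 0 part, the plasmid is intended as a reusable promoter module that is released and combined with other standard parts (coding sequences, terminators) into plant transcription units in higher-level assembly vectors, for example to tune or compare transgene expression in plant systems.
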