Features (pLannotate 1.2.2; 6 found; start..end, strand, type, name):
    489..586     -  promoter       cat promoter: promoter of the E. coli cat gene encoding chloramphenicol acetyltransferase
    672..715     -  terminator     bacterial terminator: putative bacterial transcription terminator
    982..1039    +  terminator     his operon terminator: This putative transcriptin terminator from the E. coli his operon has a 2-bp deletion introduced during synthesis. Its efficiency has not been determined.
   1234..1822    -  rep_origin     ori: high-copy-number ColE1/pMB1/pBR322/pUC origin of replication
   2005..2099    -  terminator     lambda t0 terminator: transcription terminator from phage lambda
   2123..488     -  CDS            cat (across the origin): CAT_ECOLX - Experimental evidence at protein level: Swiss-Prot protein existence level 1. This enzyme is an effector of chloramphenicol resistance in bacteria. From Escherichia coli. This protein is used as a marker in many commonly used cloning vectors, such as pACYC184.
>Addgene plasmid #154552 | pEPYC0CM0397 | depositor full sequence | sequence record 299424 | pEPYC0CM0397 sequence 2291 bps
ATATTGGCCACGTTTAAATCAAAACTGGTGAAACTCACCCAGGGATTGGCTGAGACGAAAAACATATTCT
CAATAAACCCTTTAGGGAAATAGGCCAGGTTTTCACCGTAACACGCCACATCTTGCGAATATATGTGTAG
AAACTGCCGGAAATCGTCGTGGTATTCACTCCAGAGCGATGAAAACGTTTCAGTTTGCTCATGGAAAACG
GTGTAACAAGGGTGAACACTATCCCATATCACCAGCTCACCGTCTTTCATTGCCATACGAAATTCCGGAT
GAGCATTCATCAGGCGGGCAAGAATGTGAATAAAGGCCGGATAAAACTTGTGCTTATTTTTCTTTACGGT
CTTTAAAAAGGCCGTAATATCCAGCTGAACGGTCTGGTTATAGGTACATTGAGCAACTGACTGAAATGCC
TCAAAATGTTCTTTACGATGCCATTGGGATATATCAACGGTGGTATATCCAGTGATTTTTTTCTCCATTT
TAGCTTCCTTAGCTCCTGAAAATCTCGATAACTCAAAAAATACGCCCGGTAGTGATCTTATTTCATTATG
GTGAAAGTTGGAACCTCTTACGTGCCCGATCAACTCGAGTGCCACCTGACGTCTAAGAAACCATTATTAT
CATGACATTAACCTATAAAAATAGGCGTATCACGAGGCAGAATTTCAGATAAAAAAAATCCTTAGCTTTC
GCTAAGGATGATTTCTGGAATTCGGTCTCAGGAGGGAGGCGTGTCGTTTTAGTGAGGGTACAGGGCTTGA
AGATAAGATAATAATGTTGAAGATAAGAGTGGGAGCCACCAACCGATGCTGTGATCTTGCCGCTTTGTCA
AAAGCTAAAAAAGATGATGCTGCCCAATTATCACGACCACATGACGTAAGCCATGACGTCTAAAGACCTC
TACTATATAAGGTTTTGCTATTCATTGAAAGCAGTAGTGACTGATTTGTATATATACTCGAGACCCTGCA
GTCCGGCAAAAAAGGGCAAGGTGTCACCACCCTGCCCTTTTTCTTTAAAACCGAAAAGATTACTTCGCGT
TATGCAGGCTTCCTCGCTCACTGACTCGCTGCGCTCGGTCGTTCGGCTGCGGCGAGCGGTATCAGCTCAC
TCAAAGGCGGTAATACGGTTATCCACAGAATCAGGGGATAACGCAGGAAAGAACATGTGAGCAAAAGGCC
AGCAAAAGGCCAGGAACCGTAAAAAGGCCGCGTTGCTGGCGTTTTTCCACAGGCTCCGCCCCCCTGACGA
GCATCACAAAAATCGACGCTCAAGTCAGAGGTGGCGAAACCCGACAGGACTATAAAGATACCAGGCGTTT
CCCCCTGGAAGCTCCCTCGTGCGCTCTCCTGTTCCGACCCTGCCGCTTACCGGATACCTGTCCGCCTTTC
TCCCTTCGGGAAGCGTGGCGCTTTCTCATAGCTCACGCTGTAGGTATCTCAGTTCGGTGTAGGTCGTTCG
CTCCAAGCTGGGCTGTGTGCACGAACCCCCCGTTCAGCCCGACCGCTGCGCCTTATCCGGTAACTATCGT
CTTGAGTCCAACCCGGTAAGACACGACTTATCGCCACTGGCAGCAGCCACTGGTAACAGGATTAGCAGAG
CGAGGTATGTAGGCGGTGCTACAGAGTTCTTGAAGTGGTGGCCTAACTACGGCTACACTAGAAGAACAGT
ATTTGGTATCTGCGCTCTGCTGAAGCCAGTTACCTTCGGAAAAAGAGTTGGTAGCTCTTGATCCGGCAAA
CAAACCACCGCTGGTAGCGGTGGTTTTTTTGTTTGCAAGCAGCAGATTACGCGCAGAAAAAAAGGATCTC
AAGAAGATCCTTTGATCTTTTCTACGGGGTCTGACGCTCAGTGGAACGAAAACTCACGTTAAGGGATTTT
GGTCATGAGATTATCAAAAAGGATCTTCACCTAGATCCTTTTAAATTAAAAATGAAGTTTTAAATCAATC
TAAAGTATATATGAGTAAACTTGGTCTGACAGCTCGAGGCTTGGATTCTCACCAATAAAAAACGCCCGGC
GGCAACCGAGCGTTCTGAACAAATCCAGATGGAGTTCTGAGGTCATTACTGGATCTATCAACAGGAGTCC
AAGCGAGCTCGATATCAAATTACGCCCCGCCCTGCCACTCATCGCAGTACTGTTGTAATTCATTAAGCAT
TCTGCCGACATGGAAGCCATCACAAACGGCATGATGAACCTGAATCGCCAGCGGCATCAGCACCTTGTCG
CCTTGCGTATAATATTTGCCCATGGTGAAAACGGGGGCGAAGAAGTTGTCC
